Addgene plasmid #185035: pRAR105
Purpose: 400 nt l31 promoter region, l31 5'UTR G52 and G79 deletion, 90 nt of l31 coding region, glycine linker, sfGFP, trrnB
Depositing lab: Julius Lucks. Depositing organization: Northwestern University. Publication: Zur and zinc increase expression of E. coli ribosomal protein L31 through RNA-mediated repression of the repressor L31p. Rasmussen RA, Wang S, Camarillo JM, Sosnowski V, Cho BK, Goo YA, Lucks JB, O'Halloran TV. Nucleic Acids Res. 2022 Dec 9;50(22):12739-12753. doi: 10.1093/nar/gkac1086. PubMed 36533433.
Backbone
  Vector backbone: p15A oripACYC
  Vector type: Bacterial Expression
Growth in bacteria
  Bacterial resistance: Chloramphenicol, 25 μg/mL
  Growth temperature: 37°C
  Growth strain: DH5alpha
  Copy number: High Copy
Gene/Insert
  Gene/Insert name: L31-sfGFP (alt name: rpmE-sfGFP)
  Species: E. coli MG1655
  Mutation: G52 and G79 deletion of rpmE 5'UTR, Only first 90 nt of rpmE coding present
  Cloning method: Gibson Cloning
Terms and licenses: Academic/Nonprofit Terms; Industry Terms: Not Available to Industry
How to cite: pRAR105 was a gift from Julius Lucks (Addgene plasmid # 185035 ; http://n2t.net/addgene:185035 ; RRID:Addgene_185035)
