[The description below was written by a language model from this plasmid's Addgene catalogue record and pLannotate feature annotations shown in this document.]
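Description:
pRAR105 is a 3,882 nt bacterial expression plasmid built on a pACYC-type backbone with the p15A origin of replication and a chloramphenicol acetyltransferase gene (CmR) driven by its own cat promoter and followed by a lambda t0 terminator. The catalogue entry lists it as high copy, although p15A is generally regarded as a medium-copy origin that is compatible with ColE1-type plasmids. Short annotated fragments of IS1, an RSF origin, and the lac UV5 and tet promoters appear to be backbone remnants or partial matches rather than functional parts of the design.

The payload is a translational reporter for the E. coli MG1655 ribosomal protein L31 gene, rpmE. It carries about 400 nt of the native l31 promoter region; the partial priA coding fragment annotated on the opposite strand lies within this upstream genomic sequence. This is followed by the rpmE 5'UTR, recognised in the feature table as the L31 Gammaproteobacteria ribosomal protein leader RNA. In this variant the leader has deletions of G52 and G79. The first 90 nt of the rpmE coding sequence are fused through a glycine linker to superfolder GFP, and transcription ends at the rrnB terminator region, which includes the 5S rRNA segment and the T1 terminator. A short match to a 6xHis-containing tag is annotated downstream of sfGFP, but the record does not describe a tag.

Because expression depends on the native promoter, leader and start of the coding region, sfGFP fluorescence reports on regulation acting through these elements. The associated work concerns zinc- and Zur-dependent control of L31 expression through RNA-mediated repression, so this construct presumably tests how the two leader deletions affect that regulation.
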