Features (pLannotate 1.2.2; 15 found; start..end, strand, type, name):
     12..33      +  promoter       lac UV5 promoter (fragment): E. coli lac promoter with an "up" mutation
     49..351     -  CDS            priA (fragment): PRIA_ECOLI - Experimental evidence at protein level: Swiss-Prot protein existence level 1. Involved in the restart of stalled replication forks. Recognizes and binds the arrested nascent DNA chain at stalled replication forks. It can open the DNA duplex, via its helicase activity, and promote assembly of the primosome and loading of the major replicative helicase DnaB onto DNA. Is also involved in initiation of normal DNA replication in various plasmids and phages. Binds to branched DNA structures that resemble D-loops or to the primosome assembly site (PAS). Binds to DNA in two distinct modes
    494..544     +  ncRNA          L31-Gammaproteobacteria: Accession: RF03157 - L31-Gammaproteobacteria ribosomal protein leader
    552..641     +  CDS            rpmE (fragment): RL31_ECOLI - Experimental evidence at protein level: Swiss-Prot protein existence level 1. Binds the 23S rRNA. From Escherichia coli (strain K12).
    654..1367    +  CDS            Superfolder GFP: Superfolder GFP is a basic (constitutively fluorescent) green fluorescent protein published in 2005, derived from Aequorea victoria. It is reported to be a very rapidly-maturing weak dimer.
   1435..1452    +  CDS            capTEV™ (fragment): composite tag for in vivo biotinylation, TEV protease cleavage, and 6xHis tagging
   1559..1674    +  ncRNA          5S rRNA: Accession: RF00001 - 5S ribosomal RNA
   1678..1724    +  terminator     rrnB T1 terminator: transcription terminator T1 from the E. coli rrnB gene
   1779..1876    +  promoter       cat promoter: promoter of the E. coli cat gene encoding chloramphenicol acetyltransferase
   1877..2536    +  CDS            CmR: chloramphenicol acetyltransferase; cat; confers resistance to chloramphenicol
   2607..2641    +  terminator     lambda t0 terminator: minimal transcription terminator from phage lambda (Scholtissek and Grosse, 1987)
   2787..2930    +  mobile_element IS1 (fragment): prokaryotic transposable element IS1
   3049..3104    -  rep_origin     RSF ori (fragment): Plasmids containing the RSF 1030 origin of replication can be propagated in E. coli cells that contain additional plasmids with compatible origins.
   3192..3737    -  rep_origin     p15A ori: Plasmids containing the medium-copy-number p15A origin of replication can be propagated in E. coli cells that contain a second plasmid with the ColE1 origin.
   3849..3873    +  promoter       tet promoter (fragment): E. coli promoter for tetracycline efflux protein gene
>Addgene plasmid #185035 | pRAR105 | addgene full sequence | sequence record 363329 | Addgene NGS Result
CGCCGAGAGGCTTTACACTTTATGCTTCCGGCTGAATTCTAAAGATCTCGGCAAGGCATGAAACAGCACA
TCGCCAATCGGATGATGATAGTAATCTGCCGCCCATAGCAGCAATCGCCAGACGGAGTGAGTAAACACCG
GCTCACTATCCAGCACTTCGACTACCGCTTTTAGCTCATTGAGCGGCAGTTCGCTGGCATCGCTAACTGA
TACCACAATCCCGATGCGCTCCTGCTGTTTGCCAAACGGCACGCGCACGCGACACCCAGCTTTAACCGTC
ATGCCTTCTGGCAGCAGATAGTCAAAGGTACGAGGAAGCGGAACGGGCAAGGCAACGTGGGCAACGGGCA
TAGCATCATCCTGACTTGAAATTCGGTGGGTTAGTATACACATTGCCGTAGAAGAGTGCGGATCAGTTTG
CATACGCTGGTTAATTTCTGTATGATTTCGCGCCTTCGTACGAAATGATCGTATTGAAGCTATACTTTTA
ACATCGCGTGTGTCTGGCGTTAGGGCTGGAAGAGCACGCGGCCTTAAACCGAGGTTTTCCCATGAAAAAA
GATATTCACCCGAAATACGAAGAAATTACTGCTAGCTGCTCTTGCGGTAACGTAATGAAAATCCGCTCCA
CCGTTGGTCATGGTGGTGGTGGTATGAGCAAAGGAGAAGAACTTTTCACTGGAGTTGTCCCAATTCTTGT
TGAATTAGATGGTGATGTTAATGGGCACAAATTTTCTGTCCGTGGAGAGGGTGAAGGTGATGCTACAAAC
GGAAAACTCACCCTTAAATTTATTTGCACTACTGGAAAACTACCTGTTCCGTGGCCAACACTTGTCACTA
CTCTGACCTATGGTGTTCAATGCTTTTCCCGTTATCCGGATCACATGAAACGGCATGACTTTTTCAAGAG
TGCCATGCCCGAAGGTTATGTACAGGAACGCACTATATCTTTCAAAGATGACGGGACCTACAAGACGCGT
GCTGAAGTCAAGTTTGAAGGTGATACCCTTGTTAATCGTATCGAGTTAAAGGGTATTGATTTTAAAGAAG
ATGGAAACATTCTTGGACACAAACTCGAGTACAACTTTAACTCACACAATGTATACATCACGGCAGACAA
ACAAAAGAATGGAATCAAAGCTAACTTCAAAATTCGCCACAACGTTGAAGATGGTTCCGTTCAACTAGCA
GACCATTATCAACAAAATACTCCAATTGGCGATGGCCCTGTCCTTTTACCAGACAACCATTACCTGTCGA
CACAATCTGTCCTTTCGAAAGATCCCAACGAAAAGCGTGACCACATGGTCCTTCTTGAGTTTGTAACTGC
TGCTGGGATTACACATGGCATGGATGAGCTCTACAAATAAGGATCTGAAGCTTGGGCCCGAACAAAAACT
CATCTCAGAAGAGGATCTGAATAGCGCCGTCGACCATCATCATCATCATCATTGAGTTTAAACGGTCTCC
AGCTTGGCTGTTTTGGCGGATGAGAGAAGATTTTCAGCCTGATACAGATTAAATCAGAACGCAGAAGCGG
TCTGATAAAACAGAATTTGCCTGGCGGCAGTAGCGCGGTGGTCCCACCTGACCCCATGCCGAACTCAGAA
GTGAAACGCCGTAGCGCCGATGGTAGTGTGGGGTCTCCCCATGCGAGAGTAGGGAACTGCCAGGCATCAA
ATAAAACGAAAGGCTCAGTCGAAAGACTGGGCCTTTCGTTTTATCTGTTGTTTGTCGGTGAACTGGATCC
TTACTCGAGTCTAGACTGCAGTTGATCGGGCACGTAAGAGGTTCCAACTTTCACCATAATGAAATAAGAT
CACTACCGGGCGTATTTTTTGAGTTATCGAGATTTTCAGGAGCTAAGGAAGCTAAAATGGAGAAAAAAAT
CACTGGATATACCACCGTTGATATATCCCAATGGCATCGTAAAGAACATTTTGAGGCATTTCAGTCAGTT
GCTCAATGTACCTATAACCAGACCGTTCAGCTGGATATTACGGCCTTTTTAAAGACCGTAAAGAAAAATA
AGCACAAGTTTTATCCGGCCTTTATTCACATTCTTGCCCGCCTGATGAATGCTCATCCGGAATTTCGTAT
GGCAATGAAAGACGGTGAGCTGGTGATATGGGATAGTGTTAACCCTTGTTACACCGTTTTCCATGAGCAA
ACTGAAACGTTTTCATCGCTCTGGAGTGAATACCACGACGATTTCCGGCAGTTTCTACACATATATTCGC
AAGATGTGGCGTGTTACGGTGAAAACCTGGCCTATTTCCCTAAAGGGTTTATTGAGAATATGTTTTTCGT
CTCAGCCAATCCCTGGGTGAGTTTCACCAGTTTTGATTTAAACGTGGCCAATATGGACAACTTCTTCGCC
CCCGTTTTCACCATGGGCAAATATTATACGCAAGGCGACAAGGTGCTGATGCCGCTGGCGATTCAGGTTC
ATCATGCCGTTTGTGATGGCTTCCATGTCGGCAGAATGCTTAATGAATTACAACAGTACTGCGATGAGTG
GCAGGGCGGGGCGTAATTTGATATCGAGCTCGCTTGGACTCCTGTTGATAGATCCAGTAATGACCTAAGA
ACTCCATCTGGATTTGTTCAGAACGCTCGGTTGCCGCCGGGCGTTTTTTATTGGTGAGAATCCAAGCCTC
CGATCAACGTCTCATTTTCGCCAAAAGTTGGCCCAGGGCTTCCCGGTATCAACAGGGACACCAGGATTTA
TTTATTCTGCGAAGTGATCTTCCGTCACAGGTATTTATTCGGCGCAAAGTGCGTCGGGTGATGCTGCCAA
CTTACTGATTTAGTGTATGATGGTGTTTTTGAGGTGCTCCAGTGGCTTCTGTTTCTATCAGCTGTCCCTC
CTGTTCAGCTACTGACGGGGTGGTGCGTAACGGCAAAAGCACCGCCGGACATCAGCGCTAGCGGAGTGTA
TACTGGCTTACTATGTTGGCACTGATGAGGGTGTCAGTGAAGTGCTTCATGTGGCAGGAGAAAAAAGGCT
GCACCGGTGCGTCAGCAGAATATGTGATACAGGATATATTCCGCTTCCTCGCTCACTGACTCGCTACGCT
CGGTCGTTCGACTGCGGCGAGCGGAAATGGCTTACGAACGGGGCGGAGATTTCCTGGAAGATGCCAGGAA
GATACTTAACAGGGAAGTGAGAGGGCCGCGGCAAAGCCGTTTTTCCATAGGCTCCGCCCCCCTGACAAGC
ATCACGAAATCTGACGCTCAAATCAGTGGTGGCGAAACCCGACAGGACTATAAAGATACCAGGCGTTTCC
CCCTGGCGGCTCCCTCGTGCGCTCTCCTGTTCCTGCCTTTCGGTTTACCGGTGTCATTCCGCTGTTATGG
CCGCGTTTGTCTCATTCCACGCCTGACACTCAGTTCCGGGTAGGCAGTTCGCTCCAAGCTGGACTGTATG
CACGAACCCCCCGTTCAGTCCGACCGCTGCGCCTTATCCGGTAACTATCGTCTTGAGTCCAACCCGGAAA
GACATGCAAAAGCACCACTGGCAGCAGCCACTGGTAATTGATTTAGAGGAGTTAGTCTTGAAGTCATGCG
CCGGTTAAGGCTAAACTGAAAGGACAAGTTTTGGTGACTGCGCTCCTCCAAGCCAGTTACCTCGGTTCAA
AGAGTTGGTAGCTCAGAGAACCTTCGAAAAACCGCCCTGCAAGGCGGTTTTTTCGTTTTCAGAGCAAGAG
ATTACGCGCAGACCAAAACGATCTCAAGAAGATCATCTTATTAATCAGATAAAATATTTCTAGATTTCAG
TGCAATTTATCTCTTCAAATGTAGCACCTGAAGTCAGCCCCATACGATATAAGTTGTAATTCTCATGTTT
GACAGCTTATCATCGATAAGCTTCCGATGGCG
